Addgene plasmid #173126: pENTR-D-kcnj1b
Purpose: This gene was cloned into the gateway middle entry vector. It can be used for generating antisense riboprobe or gene expression using a gateway system.
Depositing lab: GuangJun Zhang. Depositing organization: Purdue University. Publication: Evolution of inwardly rectifying potassium channels and their gene expression in zebrafish embryos. Silic MR, Murata SH, Park SJ, Zhang G. Dev Dyn. 2021 Sep 23. doi: 10.1002/dvdy.425. PubMed 34558132.
Backbone
  Vector backbone: pENTR-D-Topo
  Backbone manufacturer: Invitrogen
  Backbone size w/o insert (bp): 2580
  Total vector size (bp): 3704
  Vector type: PCR cloning vector
Growth in bacteria
  Bacterial resistance: Kanamycin, 50 μg/mL
  Growth temperature: 37°C
  Growth strain: DH5alpha
  Copy number: High Copy
Gene/Insert
  Gene/Insert name: kcnj1b (alt name: zgc:165474)
  Species: D. rerio (zebrafish)
  Insert size (bp): 1128
  GenBank ID: XM_021479179.1
  Entrez Gene: kcnj1b (a.k.a. zgc:165474)
  Promoter: No promoter at 5 end; T7 promoter at 3 end.
  Cloning method: TOPO Cloning
  Sequencing primers: 5′ M13F; 3′ M13R
Terms and licenses: Academic/Nonprofit Terms; Industry Terms: Not Available to Industry
Depositor comments: This gene was cloned from a pool of mixed zebrafish embryos (1-3dpf) using RT-PCR.
How to cite: pENTR-D-kcnj1b was a gift from GuangJun Zhang (Addgene plasmid # 173126 ; http://n2t.net/addgene:173126 ; RRID:Addgene_173126)
