[The description below was written by a language model from this plasmid's Addgene catalogue record and pLannotate feature annotations shown in this document.]
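Description:
pENTR-D-kcnj1b is a Gateway entry clone built on the Invitrogen pENTR-D-TOPO backbone. It carries the zebrafish (Danio rerio) kcnj1b gene, also known as zgc:165474, which encodes an inwardly rectifying potassium channel. The roughly 1.1 kb insert was amplified by RT-PCR from a pool of mixed 1–3 day post-fertilisation embryos and introduced by TOPO cloning, giving a plasmid of about 3.7 kb. It is propagated in E. coli from a high-copy ColE1/pUC-type origin and selected with kanamycin through the aph(3')-Ia resistance gene. The rrnB T1 and T2 terminators upstream of the cloning region insulate the insert from read-through transcription originating in the backbone. The short lacI and lacZα fragments picked up by automated annotation appear to be backbone remnants rather than functional genes.

The coding sequence lies in the forward orientation between attL1 and attL2. The annotation software labelled it by its similarity to human KCNJ1 (ROMK1), but the catalogue record identifies it as the zebrafish gene. There is no promoter at the 5′ end of the insert, so the plasmid does not itself drive expression of the channel. The attL sites instead allow an LR Clonase reaction to move the open reading frame into a destination vector that supplies a promoter, tags or other elements. The depositor describes it as a middle entry vector for this purpose. A T7 promoter sits just beyond attL2 and points back toward the insert, so in vitro transcription with T7 RNA polymerase produces antisense RNA. The clone can therefore also serve as a template for antisense riboprobes, for example to examine kcnj1b expression patterns in zebrafish embryos.
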