Features (pLannotate 1.2.2; 10 found; start..end, strand, type, name):
    121..213     +  CDS            lacI (fragment): lac repressor; lacI; The lac repressor binds to the lac operator to inhibit transcription in E. coli. This inhibition can be relieved by adding lactose or isopropyl-β-D-thiogalactopyranoside (IPTG).
    268..295     -  terminator     rrnB T2 terminator: transcription terminator T2 from the E. coli rrnB gene
    427..470     +  terminator     rrnB T1 terminator: Escherichia coli rrnB; transcription terminator T1 from the E. coli rrnB gene
    517..553     -  CDS            lacZα (fragment): LacZα fragment of β-galactosidase; lacZ fragment
    569..668     +  protein_bind   attL1: mutant version of attL; recombination site for the Gateway® LR reaction LR Clonase™
    686..1765    +  CDS            KCNJ1 (fragment): KCNJ1_HUMAN - Also known as ROMK1. Experimental evidence at protein level: Swiss-Prot protein existence level 1. In the kidney, probably plays a major role in potassium homeostasis. Inward rectifier potassium channels are characterized by a greater tendency to allow potassium to flow into the cell rather than out of it. Their voltage dependence is regulated by the concentration of extracellular potassium; as external potassium is raised, the voltage range of the channel opening shifts to more positive voltages. The inward rectification is mainly due to the blockage of outward current by intern
   1833..1932    -  protein_bind   attL2: mutant version of attL; recombination site for the Gateway® LR reaction LR Clonase™
   1950..1968    -  promoter       T7 promoter: promoter for bacteriophage T7 RNA polymerase
   2102..2911    +  CDS            KanR: aminoglycoside phosphotransferase; aph(3')-Ia; confers resistance to kanamycin in bacteria or G418 (Geneticin®) in eukaryotes
   3058..3646    +  rep_origin     ori: high-copy-number ColE1/pMB1/pBR322/pUC origin of replication
>Addgene plasmid #173126 | pENTR-D-kcnj1b | addgene full sequence | sequence record 342841 | Addgene NGS Result
CTTTCCTGCGTTATCCCCTGATTCTGTGGATAACCGTATTACCGCCTTTGAGTGAGCTGATACCGCTCGC
CGCAGCCGAACGACCGAGCGCAGCGAGTCAGTGAGCGAGGAAGCGGAAGAGCGCCCAATACGCAAACCGC
CTCTCCCCGCGCGTTGGCCGATTCATTAATGCAGCTGGCACGACAGGTTTCCCGACTGGAAAGCGGGCAG
TGAGCGCAACGCAATTAATACGCGTACCGCTAGCCAGGAAGAGTTTGTAGAAACGCAAAAAGGCCATCCG
TCAGGATGGCCTTCTGCTTAGTTTGATGCCTGGCAGTTTATGGCGGGCGTCCTGCCCGCCACCCTCCGGG
CCGTTGCTTCACAACGTTCAAATCCGCTCCCGGCGGATTTGTCCTACTCAGGAGAGCGTTCACCGACAAA
CAACAGATAAAACGAAAGGCCCAGTCTTCCGACTGAGCCTTTCGTTTTATTTGATGCCTGGCAGTTCCCT
ACTCTCGCGTTAACGCTAGCATGGATGTTTTCCCAGTCACGACGTTGTAAAACGACGGCCAGTCTTAAGC
TCGGGCCCCAAATAATGATTTTATTTTGACTGATAGTGACCTGTTCGTTGCAACAAATTGATGAGCAATG
CTTTTTTATAATGCCAACTTTGTACAAAAAAGCAGGCTCCGCGGCCGCCCCCTTCACCATGTTCCAGTTC
ATCCGGAAACAGCTTCACAATCACCTGGTGGAGCGCAAAATCAGGAGAACTCGCCTCGTCACCAAAGACG
GCCACTGCAACATCAAATTCGGCACCACCGAATATCAAAGCCACTTCGCTTTCCTTAAGGACTTCTGGAC
TACATTCGTCGAAATCCACTGGTGTTTCGTAATCCTTTTATTTGCCGCAGCCTTCACCGGCAGCTGGTTC
GTTTTCGGCCTGCTCTGGTATTCGCTAGCGAAAAGCAACGGAGACCTGTCTGAGTCTCAGCAGACGAAAT
GCATCGAGAACATTAACAGCCTCACGACTGCTTTCTTGTATTCTTTAGAAACCCAAACCACTATTGGATA
TGGCGGTCGGGCTCTTACGGGGCACTGTCCTGGCACCGTCGCTCTATTAATAATCCAATCCCTCATGGGC
GCCATCATCAACTGCTTCATGTGTGGACTCATCCTGGCCAAGATCTCGCTCCCGAAGAGAAGAGCAAAGA
CTGTAGCGTTCAGCGAAACAGCCGTCATCCGTCTCTGGAAGGGGAATTTATGCCTGCAGATACGAGTTGC
CAATCTACGGAAAACCCTACTGATTGGAAGCCACATTTACGGAAAGCTTCTGCGGACTACTATCACTCCC
GAAGGTGAAACTATCATTCTGGATCAAGTAAATGTTGACTTTTCGGTGGACGCCGGGAAGGATAACTTGT
TTTTTGTGTGTCCGCTTACTATTTATCATGTGATCGACAAATCCAGTCCGTTCGCGGACATGGCAGCGGA
TAACCTTCAGCTCCAGGACTTTGAGTTGGTGGTTTTTCTTGACGGCACGGCTGAATCTACAAGCTTGTCC
TGCCAAGTGCGAACTTCTTACCTTCCCAGAGAGATCAAATGGGGTTACGTGTTTCTCCCCGTCATCTCTC
GCACCAAAACTGGAAAATACCGTATCGATTTATCCAATTTTTCCAAAACGCAGCAAGCAGATACTCCACA
TTGTGCTTGCTGTTTTCACAACAAACATAACAAGGGGCTCATTCTCCACCGGCATGGAAGCGAAGGCATC
GATAACCTGGGATTTGACGTTATTGACCTTCAGGACTCGGCTGATGTAACTGAGAAGGGCGATTAAAAGG
GTGGGCGCGCCGACCCAGCTTTCTTGTACAAAGTTGGCATTATAAGAAAGCATTGCTTATCAATTTGTTG
CAACGAACAGGTCACTATCAGTCAAAATAAAATCATTATTTGCCATCCAGCTGATATCCCCTATAGTGAG
TCGTATTACATGGTCATAGCTGTTTCCTGGCAGCTCTGGCCCGTGTCTCAAAATCTCTGATGTTACATTG
CACAAGATAAAAATATATCATCATGAACAATAAAACTGTCTGCTTACATAAACAGTAATACAAGGGGTGT
TATGAGCCATATTCAACGGGAAACGTCGAGGCCGCGATTAAATTCCAACATGGATGCTGATTTATATGGG
TATAAATGGGCTCGCGATAATGTCGGGCAATCAGGTGCGACAATCTATCGCTTGTATGGGAAGCCCGATG
CGCCAGAGTTGTTTCTGAAACATGGCAAAGGTAGCGTTGCCAATGATGTTACAGATGAGATGGTCAGACT
AAACTGGCTGACGGAATTTATGCCTCTTCCGACCATCAAGCATTTTATCCGTACTCCTGATGATGCATGG
TTACTCACCACTGCGATCCCCGGAAAAACAGCATTCCAGGTATTAGAAGAATATCCTGATTCAGGTGAAA
ATATTGTTGATGCGCTGGCAGTGTTCCTGCGCCGGTTGCATTCGATTCCTGTTTGTAATTGTCCTTTTAA
CAGCGATCGCGTATTTCGTCTCGCTCAGGCGCAATCACGAATGAATAACGGTTTGGTTGATGCGAGTGAT
TTTGATGACGAGCGTAATGGCTGGCCTGTTGAACAAGTCTGGAAAGAAATGCATAAACTTTTGCCATTCT
CACCGGATTCAGTCGTCACTCATGGTGATTTCTCACTTGATAACCTTATTTTTGACGAGGGGAAATTAAT
AGGTTGTATTGATGTTGGACGAGTCGGAATCGCAGACCGATACCAGGATCTTGCCATCCTATGGAACTGC
CTCGGTGAGTTTTCTCCTTCATTACAGAAACGGCTTTTTCAAAAATATGGTATTGATAATCCTGATATGA
ATAAATTGCAGTTTCATTTGATGCTCGATGAGTTTTTCTAATCAGAATTGGTTAATTGGTTGTAACACTG
GCAGAGCATTACGCTGACTTGACGGGACGGCGCAAGCTCATGACCAAAATCCCTTAACGTGAGTTACGCG
TCGTTCCACTGAGCGTCAGACCCCGTAGAAAAGATCAAAGGATCTTCTTGAGATCCTTTTTTTCTGCGCG
TAATCTGCTGCTTGCAAACAAAAAAACCACCGCTACCAGCGGTGGTTTGTTTGCCGGATCAAGAGCTACC
AACTCTTTTTCCGAAGGTAACTGGCTTCAGCAGAGCGCAGATACCAAATACTGTTCTTCTAGTGTAGCCG
TAGTTAGGCCACCACTTCAAGAACTCTGTAGCACCGCCTACATACCTCGCTCTGCTAATCCTGTTACCAG
TGGCTGCTGCCAGTGGCGATAAGTCGTGTCTTACCGGGTTGGACTCAAGACGATAGTTACCGGATAAGGC
GCAGCGGTCGGGCTGAACGGGGGGTTCGTGCACACAGCCCAGCTTGGAGCGAACGACCTACACCGAACTG
AGATACCTACAGCGTGAGCTATGAGAAAGCGCCACGCTTCCCGAAGGGAGAAAGGCGGACAGGTATCCGG
TAAGCGGCAGGGTCGGAACAGGAGAGCGCACGAGGGAGCTTCCAGGGGGAAACGCCTGGTATCTTTATAG
TCCTGTCGGGTTTCGCCACCTCTGACTTGAGCGTCGATTTTTGTGATGCTCGTCAGGGGGGCGGAGCCTA
TGGAAAAACGCCAGCAACGCGGCCTTTTTACGGTTCCTGGCCTTTTGCTGGCCTTTTGCTCACATGTT
